>Addgene plasmid #164524 | pAN289 | addgene full sequence | sequence record 328003 | Addgene NGS Result
CTGAATATGGGCCAAACAGGATATCTGTGGTAAGCAGTTCCTGCCCCGGCTCAGGGCCAAGAACAGATGG
AACAGCTGAATATGGGCCAAACAGGATATCTGTGGTAAGCAGTTCCTGCCCCGGCTCAGGGCCAAGAACA
GATGGTCCCCAGATGCGGTCCAGCCCTCAGCAGTTTCTAGAGAACCATCAGATGTTTCCAGGGTGCCCCA
AGGACCTGAAATGACCCTGTGCCTTATTTGAACTAACCAATCAGTTCGCTTCTCGCTTCTGTTCGCGCGC
TTCTGCTCCCCGAGCTCAATAAAAGAGCCCACAACCCCTCACTCGGGGCGCCAGTCCTCCGATTGACTGA
GTCGCCCGGGTACCCGTGTATCCAATAAACCCTCTTGCAGTTGCATCCGACTTGTGGTCTCGCTGTTCCT
TGGGAGGGTCTCCTCTGAGTGATTGACTACCCGTCAGCGGGGGTCTTTCATTTGGGGGCTCGTCCGGGAT
CGGGAGACCCCTGCCCAGGGACCACCGACCCACCACCGGGAGGCAAGCTGGCCAGCAACTTATCTGTGTC
TGTCCGATTGTCTAGTGTCTATGACTGATTTTATGCGCCTGCGTCGGTACTAGTTAGCTAACTAGCTCTG
TATCTGGCGGACCCGTGGTGGAACTGACGAGTTCTGAACACCCGGCCGCAACCCTGGGAGACGTCCCAGG
GACTTTGGGGGCCGTTTTTGTGGCCCGACCTGAGGAAGGGAGTCGATGTGGAATCCGACCCCGTCAGGAT
ATGTGGTTCTGGTAGGAGACGAGAACCTAAAACAGTTCCCGCCTCCGTCTGAATTTTTGCTTTCGGTTTG
GAACCGAAGCCGCGCGTCTTGTCTGCTGCAGCGCTGCAGCATCGTTCTGTGTTGTCTCTGTCTGACTGTG
TTTCTGTATTTGTCTGAAAATTAGGGCCAGACTGTTACCACTCCCTTAAGTTTGACCTTAGGTCACTGGA
AAGATGTCGAGCGGATCGCTCACAACCAGTCGGTAGATGTCAAGAAGAGACGTTGGGTTACCTTCTGCTC
TGCAGAATGGCCAACCTTTAACGTCGGATGGCCGCGAGACGGCACCTTTAACCGAGACCTCATCACCCAG
GTTAAGATCAAGGTCTTTTCACCTGGCCCGCATGGACACCCAGACCAGGTCCCCTACATCGTGACCTGGG
AAGCCTTGGCTTTTGACCCCCCTCCCTGGGTCAAGCCCTTTGTACACCCTAAGCCTCCGCCTCCTCTTCC
TCCATCCGCCCCGTCTCTCCCCCTTGAACCTCCTCGTTCGACCCCGCCTCGATCCTCCCTTTATCCAGCC
CTCACTCCTTCTCTAGGCGCCGGCCGGATCCCAGTGTGGTGGTACGCTACCGGTCGCCACCATGGTGAGC
AAGGGCGAGGAGCTGTTCACCGGGGTGGTGCCCATCCTGGTCGAGCTGGACGGCGACGTAAACGGCCACA
AGTTCAGCGTGTCCGGCGAGGGCGAGGGCGATGCCACCTACGGCAAGCTGACCCTGAAGTTCATCTGCAC
CACCGGCAAGCTGCCCGTGCCCTGGCCCACCCTCGTGACCACCCTGACCTACGGCGTGCAGTGCTTCAGC
CGCTACCCCGACCACATGAAGCAGCACGACTTCTTCAAGTCCGCCATGCCCGAAGGCTACGTCCAGGAGC
GCACCATCTTCTTCAAGGACGACGGCAACTACAAGACCCGCGCCGAGGTGAAGTTCGAGGGCGACACCCT
GGTGAACCGCATCGAGCTGAAGGGCATCGACTTCAAGGAGGACGGCAACATCCTGGGGCACAAGCTGGAG
TACAACTACAACAGCCACAACGTCTATATCATGGCCGACAAGCAGAAGAACGGCATCAAGGTGAACTTCA
AGATCCGCCACAACATCGAGGACGGCAGCGTGCAGCTCGCCGACCACTACCAGCAGAACACCCCCATCGG
CGACGGCCCCGTGCTGCTGCCCGACAACCACTACCTGAGCACCCAGTCCGCCCTGAGCAAAGACCCCAAC
GAGAAGCGCGATCACATGGTCCTGCTGGAGTTCGTGACCGCCGCCGGGATCACTCTCGGCATGGACGAGC
TGTACAAGTCCGGAGGGGATCGGTGGAGCTCCACCGGTGGCGGCCGCTCTAGAGAGAATCTTTATTTTCA
GGGCGCCGCCAAATTCAAAGAAACCGCTGCTGCTAAATTCGAACGCCAGCACATGGACAGCGGAGGTGGA
GGTACTAGTCTCGAGATGCCGTGGCGTTTCTTGTGGCGTATCTTCTGTTTCCGCAAGCTGCTGGGTTCGT
TCTATTCAGCGGCTGTGGTACTTTCGCGCATTTCTGAATGTCTGTTGAAGGACCACTAACCGCGGGCCCG
GGATCCACCGGATCTAGATAACTGATCATAATCAGCCATACCACATTTGTAGAGGTTTTACTTGCTTTAA
AAAACCTCCCACACCTCCCCCTGAACCTGAAACATAAAATGAATGCAATTCGCCAGCACAGTGGTCGACC
CTGTGGAATGTGTGTCAGTTAGGGTGTGGAAAGTCCCCAGGCTCCCCAGCAGGCAGAAGTATGCAAAGCA
TGCATCTCAATTAGTCAGCAACCAGGTGTGGAAAGTCCCCAGGCTCCCCAGCAGGCAGAAGTATGCAAAG
CATGCATCTCAATTAGTCAGCAACCATAGTCCCGCCCCTAACTCCGCCCATCCCGCCCCTAACTCCGCCC
AGTTCCGCCCATTCTCCGCCCCATGGCTGACTAATTTTTTTTATTTATGCAGAGGCCGAGGCCGCCTCGG
CCTCTGAGCTATTCCAGAAGTAGTGAGGAGGCTTTTTTGGAGGCCTAGGCTTTTGCAAAAAGCTTCATGG
CCAAGCCTTTGTCTCAAGAAGAATCCACCCTCATTGAAAGAGCAACGGCTACAATCAACAGCATCCCCAT
CTCTGAAGACTACAGCGTCGCCAGCGCAGCTCTCTCTAGCGACGGCCGCATCTTCACTGGTGTCAATGTA
TATCATTTTACTGGGGGACCTTGTGCAGAACTCGTGGTGCTGGGCACTGCTGCTGCTGCGGCAGCTGGCA
ACCTGACTTGTATCGTCGCGATCGGAAATGAGAACAGGGGCATCTTGAGCCCCTGCGGACGGTGCCGACA
GGTGCTTCTCGATCTGCATCCTGGGATCAAAGCCATAGTGAAGGACAGTGATGGACAGCCGACGGCAGTT
GGGATTCGTGAATTGCTGCCCTCTGGTTATGTGTGGGAGGGCTAAGATCGATAAAATAAAAGATTTTATT
TAGTCTCCAGAAAAAGGGGGGAATGAAAGACCCCACCTGTAGGTTTGGCAAGCTAGCTTAAGTAACGCCA
TTTTGCAAGGCATGGAAAAATACATAACTGAGAATAGAGAAGTTCAGATCAAGGTCAGGAACAGATGGAA
CAGCTGAATATGGGCCAAACAGGATATCTGTGGTAAGCAGTTCCTGCCCCGGCTCAGGGCCAAGAACAGA
TGGAACAGCTGAATATGGGCCAAACAGGATATCTGTGGTAAGCAGTTCCTGCCCCGGCTCAGGGCCAAGA
ACAGATGGTCCCCAGATGCGGTCCAGCCCTCAGCAGTTTCTAGAGAACCATCAGATGTTTCCAGGGTGCC
CCAAGGACCTGAAATGACCCTGTGCCTTATTTGAACTAACCAATCAGTTCGCTTCTCGCTTCTGTTCGCG
CGCTTCTGCTCCCCGAGCTCAATAAAAGAGCCCACAACCCCTCACTCGGGGCGCCAGTCCTCCGATTGAC
TGAGTCGCCCGGGTACCCGTGTATCCAATAAACCCTCTTGCAGTTGCATCCGACTTGTGGTCTCGCTGTT
CCTTGGGAGGGTCTCCTCTGAGTGATTGACTACCCGTCAGCGGGGGTCTTTCACATGCAGCATGTATCAA
AATTAATTTGGTTTTTTTTCTTAAGTATTTACATTAAATGGCCATAGTTGCATTAATGAATCGGCCAACG
CGCGGGGAGAGGCGGTTTGCGTATTGGGCGCTCTTCCGCTTCCTCGCTCACTGACTCGCTGCGCTCGGTC
GTTCGGCTGCGGCGAGCGGTATCAGCTCACTCAAAGGCGGTAATACGGTTATCCACAGAATCAGGGGATA
ACGCAGGAAAGAACATGTGAGCAAAAGGCCAGCAAAAGGCCAGGAACCGTAAAAAGGCCGCGTTGCTGGC
GTTTTTCCATAGGCTCCGCCCCCCTGACGAGCATCACAAAAATCGACGCTCAAGTCAGAGGTGGCGAAAC
CCGACAGGACTATAAAGATACCAGGCGTTTCCCCCTGGAAGCTCCCTCGTGCGCTCTCCTGTTCCGACCC
TGCCGCTTACCGGATACCTGTCCGCCTTTCTCCCTTCGGGAAGCGTGGCGCTTTCTCATAGCTCACGCTG
TAGGTATCTCAGTTCGGTGTAGGTCGTTCGCTCCAAGCTGGGCTGTGTGCACGAACCCCCCGTTCAGCCC
GACCGCTGCGCCTTATCCGGTAACTATCGTCTTGAGTCCAACCCGGTAAGACACGACTTATCGCCACTGG
CAGCAGCCACTGGTAACAGGATTAGCAGAGCGAGGTATGTAGGCGGTGCTACAGAGTTCTTGAAGTGGTG
GCCTAACTACGGCTACACTAGAAGAACAGTATTTGGTATCTGCGCTCTGCTGAAGCCAGTTACCTTCGGA
AAAAGAGTTGGTAGCTCTTGATCCGGCAAACAAACCACCGCTGGTAGCGGTGGTTTTTTTGTTTGCAAGC
AGCAGATTACGCGCAGAAAAAAAGGATCTCAAGAAGATCCTTTGATCTTTTCTACGGGGTCTGACGCTCA
GTGGAACGAAAACTCACGTTAAGGGATTTTGGTCATGAGATTATCAAAAAGGATCTTCACCTAGATCCTT
TTGCGGCCGCAAATCAATCTAAAGTATATATGAGTAAACTTGGTCTGACAGTTACCAATGCTTAATCAGT
GAGGCACCTATCTCAGCGATCTGTCTATTTCGTTCATCCATAGTTGCCTGACTCCCCGTCGTGTAGATAA
CTACGATACGGGAGGGCTTACCATCTGGCCCCAGTGCTGCAATGATACCGCGAGACCCACGCTCACCGGC
TCCAGATTTATCAGCAATAAACCAGCCAGCCGGAAGGGCCGAGCGCAGAAGTGGTCCTGCAACTTTATCC
GCCTCCATCCAGTCTATTAATTGTTGCCGGGAAGCTAGAGTAAGTAGTTCGCCAGTTAATAGTTTGCGCA
ACGTTGTTGCCATTGCTACAGGCATCGTGGTGTCACGCTCGTCGTTTGGTATGGCTTCATTCAGCTCCGG
TTCCCAACGATCAAGGCGAGTTACATGATCCCCCATGTTGTGCAAAAAAGCGGTTAGCTCCTTCGGTCCT
CCGATCGTTGTCAGAAGTAAGTTGGCCGCAGTGTTATCACTCATGGTTATGGCAGCACTGCATAATTCTC
TTACTGTCATGCCATCCGTAAGATGCTTTTCTGTGACTGGTGAGTACTCAACCAAGTCATTCTGAGAATA
GTGTATGCGGCGACCGAGTTGCTCTTGCCCGGCGTCAATACGGGATAATACCGCGCCACATAGCAGAACT
TTAAAAGTGCTCATCATTGGAAAACGTTCTTCGGGGCGAAAACTCTCAAGGATCTTACCGCTGTTGAGAT
CCAGTTCGATGTAACCCACTCGTGCACCCAACTGATCTTCAGCATCTTTTACTTTCACCAGCGTTTCTGG
GTGAGCAAAAACAGGAAGGCAAAATGCCGCAAAAAAGGGAATAAGGGCGACACGGAAATGTTGAATACTC
ATACTCTTCCTTTTTCAATATTATTGAAGCATTTATCAGGGTTATTGTCTCATGAGCGGATACATATTTG
AATGTATTTAGAAAAATAAACAAATAGGGGTTCCGCGCACATTTCCCCGAAAAGTGCCACCTGCAGC
Features (pLannotate 1.2.2; 17 found; start..end, strand, type, name):
      1..470     +  LTR            LTR: long terminal repeat from Moloney murine leukemia virus
    594..868     +  misc_feature   MESV Ψ (fragment): packaging signal of murine embryonic stem cell virus
    935..1351    +  CDS            gag (truncated): truncated Moloney murine leukemia virus (MMLV) gag gene lacking the start codon
   1392..2108    +  CDS            EGFP: EGFP is a basic (constitutively fluorescent) green fluorescent protein published in 1996, derived from Aequorea victoria. It is reported to be a rapidly-maturing weak dimer with moderate acid sensitivity.
   2135..2153    +  misc_feature   MCS (fragment): pBluescript multiple cloning site
   2154..2173    +  CDS            capTEV™ (fragment): composite tag for in vivo biotinylation, TEV protease cleavage, and 6xHis tagging
   2187..2231    +  CDS            S-Tag: affinity and epitope tag derived from pancreatic ribonuclease A
   2369..2391    +  misc_feature   MCS (fragment): multiple cloning site
   2403..2487    +  CDS            large T antigen (fragment): large T antigen from SV40 (simian virus 40)
   2530..2859    +  promoter       SV40 promoter: SV40 enhancer and early promoter
   2867..3265    +  CDS            BSD: blasticidin S deaminase; Aspergillus terreus BSD; confers resistance to blasticidin
   3312..3433    +  LTR            3' LTR (ΔU3) (fragment): self-inactivating 3' long terminal repeat (LTR) from Moloney murine leukemia virus
   3434..3903    +  LTR            LTR: long terminal repeat from Moloney murine leukemia virus
   3969..4021    -  CDS            lacI (fragment): lac repressor; lacI; The lac repressor binds to the lac operator to inhibit transcription in E. coli. This inhibition can be relieved by adding lactose or isopropyl-β-D-thiogalactopyranoside (IPTG).
   4204..4792    -  rep_origin     ori: high-copy-number ColE1/pMB1/pBR322/pUC origin of replication
   4952..5812    -  CDS            AmpR: β-lactamase; bla; confers resistance to ampicillin, carbenicillin, and related antibiotics
   5813..5917    -  promoter       AmpR promoter: bla
