[The description below was written by a language model from this plasmid's Addgene catalogue record and pLannotate feature annotations shown in this document.]
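Description:
pAN289 is a Moloney murine leukemia virus-based retroviral expression vector built on the pIC242 backbone for delivering a tagged version of CENP-R uORF-1, a 114 bp alternative/upstream open reading frame from the human ITGB3BP (CENP-R) locus, into mammalian cells. In bacteria it is maintained through a high-copy ColE1/pUC-type origin and selected with ampicillin via the β-lactamase gene and its own promoter.

The proviral cassette is flanked by MMLV long terminal repeats. Downstream of the 5′ LTR lie a packaging signal (annotated as an MESV Ψ fragment) and a truncated gag segment lacking its start codon, which together promote encapsidation of the genomic RNA when the plasmid is introduced into a packaging cell line. No separate internal promoter is annotated upstream of the fusion gene, so its expression is presumably driven from the 5′ LTR. The coding unit consists of EGFP followed by a TEV protease cleavage site and an S-tag, forming an N-terminal eGFP-TEV-S tag. The uORF-1 insert is cloned after it between XhoI and SacII sites; the insert itself is not annotated in the feature table but would fall in the gap following the S-tag. This tag arrangement permits fluorescence localization of the small peptide as well as affinity purification with protease release. Further downstream, an SV40 enhancer/early promoter drives the blasticidin S deaminase gene, allowing selection of stably transduced cells with blasticidin.

The sequenced record is 5,947 nt, which is shorter than the catalogue's stated backbone size of 6,672 bp; the record does not explain this difference.
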