Addgene plasmid #164524: pAN289
Purpose: Retroviral expression of CENP-R uORF-1
Depositing lab: Iain Cheeseman. Depositing organization: Massachusetts Institute of Technology.
Backbone
  Vector backbone: pIC242
  Backbone size w/o insert (bp): 6672
  Vector type: Retroviral
  Selectable markers: Blasticidin
Growth in bacteria
  Bacterial resistance: Ampicillin, 100 μg/mL
  Growth temperature: 37°C
  Growth strain: NEB Stable
  Copy number: High Copy
Gene/Insert
  Gene/Insert name: CENP-R uORF-1 (alt name: ITGB3BP altORF1)
  Species: H. sapiens (human)
  Insert size (bp): 114
  Entrez Gene: ITGB3BP (a.k.a. CENP-R, CENPR, HSU37139, NRIF3, TAP20)
  Tag / fusion protein: eGFP-Tev-S (N terminal on insert)
  Cloning method: Restriction Enzyme; 5′ cloning site XhoI (not destroyed); 3′ cloning site SacII (not destroyed)
  Sequencing primers: 5′ Unknown
Terms and licenses: Academic/Nonprofit Terms; Industry Terms: Not Available to Industry
How to cite: pAN289 was a gift from Iain Cheeseman (Addgene plasmid # 164524 ; http://n2t.net/addgene:164524 ; RRID:Addgene_164524)
